Addgene plasmid #81446: pDONR223_SMAD4_p.R361P
Purpose: Gateway Donor vector containing SMAD4 , part of the Target Accelerator Plasmid Collection.
Depositing lab: Jesse Boehm & William Hahn & David Root. Depositing organization: Broad Institute. Publication: Systematic Functional Interrogation of Rare Cancer Variants Identifies Oncogenic Alleles. Kim E, Ilic N, Shrestha Y, Zou L, Kamburov A, Zhu C, Yang X, Lubonja R, Tran N, Nguyen C, Lawrence MS, Piccioni F, Bagul M, Doench JG, Chouinard CR, Wu X, Hogstrom L, Natoli T, Tamayo P, Horn H, Corsello SM, Lage K, Root DE, Subramanian A, Golub TR, Getz G, Boehm JS, Hahn WC. Cancer Discov. 2016 Jul;6(7):714-26. doi: 10.1158/2159-8290.CD-16-0160. Epub 2016 May 4. PubMed 27147599.
Backbone
  Vector backbone: pDONR223
  Backbone manufacturer: Invitrogen
  Backbone size w/o insert (bp): 2790
  Vector type: Gateway Entry vector
Growth in bacteria
  Bacterial resistance: Spectinomycin, 50 μg/mL
  Growth temperature: 37°C
  Growth strain: DH5alpha
  Copy number: High Copy
Gene/Insert
  Gene/Insert name: SMAD4 (alt name: NM_005359.5)
  Species: H. sapiens (human)
  Mutation: R361P
  Entrez Gene: SMAD4 (a.k.a. DPC4, JIP, MADH4, MYHRS)
  Promoter: None
  Cloning method: Gateway Cloning
  Sequencing primers: 5′ M13pUC-fwd; 3′ M13-Rev
Terms and licenses: Academic/Nonprofit Terms; Industry Terms: Not Available to Industry
Depositor comments: Closed state: stop codon immediately follows insert
How to cite: pDONR223_SMAD4_p.R361P was a gift from Jesse Boehm & William Hahn & David Root (Addgene plasmid # 81446 ; http://n2t.net/addgene:81446 ; RRID:Addgene_81446)
