[The description below was written by a language model from this plasmid's Addgene catalogue record and pLannotate feature annotations shown in this document.]
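Description:
pDONR223_SMAD4_p.R361P is a Gateway entry clone built in the pDONR223 backbone, carrying the human SMAD4 open reading frame with an arginine-to-proline substitution at residue 361. It belongs to the Target Accelerator Plasmid Collection, a set of wild-type and variant cancer gene clones assembled for systematic functional testing of rare tumour-associated alleles. The plasmid is maintained in E. coli at high copy from a ColE1/pUC-type origin. It is selected with spectinomycin through the aadA aminoglycoside adenylyltransferase gene (SmR), which lies downstream of a fragment of the class 1 integron Pc promoter and a short remnant of a gentamicin resistance gene.

In the sequenced 4,452 nt record, the SMAD4 coding sequence is flanked on both sides by attL-type recombination sites. The automated annotation labels both as attL3, whereas entry clones derived from pDONR223 normally carry an attL1/attL2 pair, so these labels should be read cautiously. The sites allow an LR Clonase reaction to move the ORF directionally into any compatible attR destination vector. The entry clone has no promoter driving the insert, so expression depends on the destination vector chosen. The clone is in the "closed" configuration, with a stop codon directly after the ORF, so it yields native or N-terminally tagged protein rather than C-terminal fusions. rrnB T1 and T2 terminators upstream of the cassette insulate it from read-through transcription. A T7 promoter sits downstream of the insert and faces back towards it, and short lacI and lacZα fragments are backbone remnants. The construct serves as a shuttle source for transferring this SMAD4 variant into expression vectors to compare its function with wild-type SMAD4.
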