Features (pLannotate 1.2.2; 12 found; start..end, strand, type, name):
    121..213     +  CDS            lacI (fragment): lac repressor; lacI; The lac repressor binds to the lac operator to inhibit transcription in E. coli. This inhibition can be relieved by adding lactose or isopropyl-β-D-thiogalactopyranoside (IPTG).
    268..295     -  terminator     rrnB T2 terminator: transcription terminator T2 from the E. coli rrnB gene
    427..470     +  terminator     rrnB T1 terminator: Escherichia coli rrnB; transcription terminator T1 from the E. coli rrnB gene
    517..553     -  CDS            lacZα (fragment): LacZα fragment of β-galactosidase; lacZ fragment
    570..665     +  protein_bind   attL3: mutant version of attL; recombination site for the Gateway® LR reaction LR Clonase™
    671..2326    +  CDS            SMAD4: SMAD4_HUMAN - Also known as DPC4, MADH4. Experimental evidence at protein level: Swiss-Prot protein existence level 1. In muscle physiology, plays a central role in the balance between atrophy and hypertrophy. When recruited by MSTN, promotes atrophy response via phosphorylated SMAD2/4. MSTN decrease causes SMAD4 release and subsequent recruitment by the BMP pathway to promote hypertrophy via phosphorylated SMAD1/5/8. Acts synergistically with SMAD1 and YY1 in bone morphogenetic protein (BMP)-mediated cardiac- specific gene expression. Binds to SMAD binding elements (SBEs) (5'- GTCT/AGAC-3') w
   2334..2429    -  protein_bind   attL3: mutant version of attL; recombination site for the Gateway® LR reaction LR Clonase™
   2448..2466    -  promoter       T7 promoter: promoter for bacteriophage T7 RNA polymerase
   2656..2679    +  promoter       Pc promoter (fragment): intI1 (promoter lies within the coding sequence); class 1 integron promoter
   2855..2911    +  CDS            GmR (fragment): gentamycin acetyltransferase; aacC1; confers resistance to gentamycin
   2918..3709    +  CDS            SmR: aminoglycoside adenylyltransferase (Murphy, 1985); aadA; confers resistance to spectinomycin and streptomycin
   3802..4390    +  rep_origin     ori: high-copy-number ColE1/pMB1/pBR322/pUC origin of replication
>Addgene plasmid #81446 | pDONR223_SMAD4_p.R361P | addgene full sequence | sequence record 166738 | Addgene NGS result
CTTTCCTGCGTTATCCCCTGATTCTGTGGATAACCGTATTACCGCCTTTGAGTGAGCTGATACCGCTCGC
CGCAGCCGAACGACCGAGCGCAGCGAGTCAGTGAGCGAGGAAGCGGAAGAGCGCCCAATACGCAAACCGC
CTCTCCCCGCGCGTTGGCCGATTCATTAATGCAGCTGGCACGACAGGTTTCCCGACTGGAAAGCGGGCAG
TGAGCGCAACGCAATTAATACGCGTACCGCTAGCCAGGAAGAGTTTGTAGAAACGCAAAAAGGCCATCCG
TCAGGATGGCCTTCTGCTTAGTTTGATGCCTGGCAGTTTATGGCGGGCGTCCTGCCCGCCACCCTCCGGG
CCGTTGCTTCACAACGTTCAAATCCGCTCCCGGCGGATTTGTCCTACTCAGGAGAGCGTTCACCGACAAA
CAACAGATAAAACGAAAGGCCCAGTCTTCCGACTGAGCCTTTCGTTTTATTTGATGCCTGGCAGTTCCCT
ACTCTCGCGTTAACGCTAGCATGGATGTTTTCCCAGTCACGACGTTGTAAAACGACGGCCAGTCTTAAGC
TCGGGCCCCAAATAATGATTTTATTTTGACTGATAGTGACCTGTTCGTTGCAACAAATTGATGAGCAATG
CTTTTTTATAATGCCAACTTTGTACAAAAAAGTTGGCACCATGGACAATATGTCTATTACGAATACACCA
ACAAGTAATGATGCCTGTCTGAGCATTGTGCATAGTTTGATGTGCCATAGACAAGGTGGAGAGAGTGAAA
CATTTGCAAAAAGAGCAATTGAAAGTTTGGTAAAGAAGCTGAAGGAGAAAAAAGATGAATTGGATTCTTT
AATAACAGCTATAACTACAAATGGAGCTCATCCTAGTAAATGTGTTACCATACAGAGAACATTGGATGGG
AGGCTTCAGGTGGCTGGTCGGAAAGGATTTCCTCATGTGATCTATGCCCGTCTCTGGAGGTGGCCTGATC
TTCACAAAAATGAACTAAAACATGTTAAATATTGTCAGTATGCGTTTGACTTAAAATGTGATAGTGTCTG
TGTGAATCCATATCACTACGAACGAGTTGTATCACCTGGAATTGATCTCTCAGGATTAACACTGCAGAGT
AATGCTCCATCAAGTATGATGGTGAAGGATGAATATGTGCATGACTTTGAGGGACAGCCATCGTTGTCCA
CTGAAGGACATTCAATTCAAACCATCCAGCATCCACCAAGTAATCGTGCATCGACAGAGACATACAGCAC
CCCAGCTCTGTTAGCCCCATCTGAGTCTAATGCTACCAGCACTGCCAACTTTCCCAACATTCCTGTGGCT
TCCACAAGTCAGCCTGCCAGTATACTGGGGGGCAGCCATAGTGAAGGACTGTTGCAGATAGCATCAGGGC
CTCAGCCAGGACAGCAGCAGAATGGATTTACTGGTCAGCCAGCTACTTACCATCATAACAGCACTACCAC
CTGGACTGGAAGTAGGACTGCACCATACACACCTAATTTGCCTCACCACCAAAACGGCCATCTTCAGCAC
CACCCGCCTATGCCGCCCCATCCCGGACATTACTGGCCTGTTCACAATGAGCTTGCATTCCAGCCTCCCA
TTTCCAATCATCCTGCTCCTGAGTATTGGTGTTCCATTGCTTACTTTGAAATGGATGTTCAGGTAGGAGA
GACATTTAAGGTTCCTTCAAGCTGCCCTATTGTTACTGTTGATGGATACGTGGACCCTTCTGGAGGAGAT
CCCTTTTGTTTGGGTCAACTCTCCAATGTCCACAGGACAGAAGCCATTGAGAGAGCAAGGTTGCACATAG
GCAAAGGTGTGCAGTTGGAATGTAAAGGTGAAGGTGATGTTTGGGTCAGGTGCCTTAGTGACCACGCGGT
CTTTGTACAGAGTTACTACTTAGACAGAGAAGCTGGGCGTGCACCTGGAGATGCTGTTCATAAGATCTAC
CCAAGTGCATATATAAAGGTCTTTGATTTGCGTCAGTGTCATCGACAGATGCAGCAGCAGGCGGCTACTG
CACAAGCTGCAGCAGCTGCCCAGGCAGCAGCCGTGGCAGGAAACATCCCTGGCCCAGGATCAGTAGGTGG
AATAGCTCCAGCTATCAGTCTGTCAGCTGCTGCTGGAATTGGTGTTGATGACCTTCGTCGCTTATGCATA
CTCAGGATGAGTTTTGTGAAAGGCTGGGGACCGGATTACCCAAGACAGAGCATCAAAGAAACACCTTGCT
GGATTGAAATTCACTTACACCGGGCCCTCCAGCTCCTAGACGAAGTACTTCATACCATGCCGATTGCAGA
CCCACAACCTTTAGACTGATTGCCAACTTTCTTGTACAAAGTTGGCATTATAAGAAAGCATTGCTTATCA
ATTTGTTGCAACGAACAGGTCACTATCAGTCAAAATAAAATCATTATTTGCCATCCAGCTGATATCCCCT
ATAGTGAGTCGTATTACATGGTCATAGCTGTTTCCTGGCAGCTCTGGCCCGTGTCTCAAAATCTCTGATG
TTACATTGCACAAGATAAAAATATATCATCATGCCTCCTCTAGACCAGCCAGGACAGAAATGCCTCGACT
TCGCTGCTACCCAAGGTTGCCGGGTGACGCACACCGTGGAAACGGATGAAGGCACGAACCCAGTGGACAT
AAGCCTGTTCGGTTCGTAAGCTGTAATGCAAGTAGCGTATGCGCTCACGCAACTGGTCCAGAACCTTGAC
CGAACGCAGCGGTGGTAACGGCGCAGTGGCGGTTTTCATGGCTTGTTATGACTGTTTTTTTGGGGTACAG
TCTATGCCTCGGGCATCCAAGCAGCAAGCGCGTTACGCCGTGGGTCGATGTTTGATGTTATGGAGCAGCA
ACGATGTTACGCAGCAGGGCAGTCGCCCTAAAACAAAGTTAAACATTATGAGGGAAGCGGTGATCGCCGA
AGTATCGACTCAACTATCAGAGGTAGTTGGCGTCATCGAGCGCCATCTCGAACCGACGTTGCTGGCCGTA
CATTTGTACGGCTCCGCAGTGGATGGCGGCCTGAAGCCACACAGTGATATTGATTTGCTGGTTACGGTGA
CCGTAAGGCTTGATGAAACAACGCGGCGAGCTTTGATCAACGACCTTTTGGAAACTTCGGCTTCCCCTGG
AGAGAGCGAGATTCTCCGCGCTGTAGAAGTCACCATTGTTGTGCACGACGACATCATTCCGTGGCGTTAT
CCAGCTAAGCGCGAACTGCAATTTGGAGAATGGCAGCGCAATGACATTCTTGCAGGTATCTTCGAGCCAG
CCACGATCGACATTGATCTGGCTATCTTGCTGACAAAAGCAAGAGAACATAGCGTTGCCTTGGTAGGTCC
AGCGGCGGAGGAACTCTTTGATCCGGTTCCTGAACAGGATCTATTTGAGGCGCTAAATGAAACCTTAACG
CTATGGAACTCGCCGCCCGACTGGGCTGGCGATGAGCGAAATGTAGTGCTTACGTTGTCCCGCATTTGGT
ACAGCGCAGTAACCGGCAAAATCGCGCCGAAGGATGTCGCTGCCGACTGGGCAATGGAGCGCCTGCCGGC
CCAGTATCAGCCCGTCATACTTGAAGCTAGACAGGCTTATCTTGGACAAGAAGAAGATCGCTTGGCCTCG
CGCGCAGATCAGTTGGAAGAATTTGTCCACTACGTGAAAGGCGAGATCACCAAGGTAGTCGGCAAATAAC
CCTCGAGCCACCCATGACCAAAATCCCTTAACGTGAGTTACGCGTCGTTCCACTGAGCGTCAGACCCCGT
AGAAAAGATCAAAGGATCTTCTTGAGATCCTTTTTTTCTGCGCGTAATCTGCTGCTTGCAAACAAAAAAA
CCACCGCTACCAGCGGTGGTTTGTTTGCCGGATCAAGAGCTACCAACTCTTTTTCCGAAGGTAACTGGCT
TCAGCAGAGCGCAGATACCAAATACTGTTCTTCTAGTGTAGCCGTAGTTAGGCCACCACTTCAAGAACTC
TGTAGCACCGCCTACATACCTCGCTCTGCTAATCCTGTTACCAGTGGCTGCTGCCAGTGGCGATAAGTCG
TGTCTTACCGGGTTGGACTCAAGACGATAGTTACCGGATAAGGCGCAGCGGTCGGGCTGAACGGGGGGTT
CGTGCACACAGCCCAGCTTGGAGCGAACGACCTACACCGAACTGAGATACCTACAGCGTGAGCTATGAGA
AAGCGCCACGCTTCCCGAAGGGAGAAAGGCGGACAGGTATCCGGTAAGCGGCAGGGTCGGAACAGGAGAG
CGCACGAGGGAGCTTCCAGGGGGAAACGCCTGGTATCTTTATAGTCCTGTCGGGTTTCGCCACCTCTGAC
TTGAGCGTCGATTTTTGTGATGCTCGTCAGGGGGGCGGAGCCTATGGAAAAACGCCAGCAACGCGGCCTT
TTTACGGTTCCTGGCCTTTTGCTGGCCTTTTGCTCACATGTT
