>Addgene plasmid #81446 | pDONR223_SMAD4_p.R361P | depositor partial sequence | sequence record 156342 | insert sequence
ATGGACAATATGTCTATTACGAATACACCAACAAGTAATGATGCCTGTCTGAGCATTGTGCATAGTTTGA
TGTGCCATAGACAAGGTGGAGAGAGTGAAACATTTGCAAAAAGAGCAATTGAAAGTTTGGTAAAGAAGCT
GAAGGAGAAAAAAGATGAATTGGATTCTTTAATAACAGCTATAACTACAAATGGAGCTCATCCTAGTAAA
TGTGTTACCATACAGAGAACATTGGATGGGAGGCTTCAGGTGGCTGGTCGGAAAGGATTTCCTCATGTGA
TCTATGCCCGTCTCTGGAGGTGGCCTGATCTTCACAAAAATGAACTAAAACATGTTAAATATTGTCAGTA
TGCGTTTGACTTAAAATGTGATAGTGTCTGTGTGAATCCATATCACTACGAACGAGTTGTATCACCTGGA
ATTGATCTCTCAGGATTAACACTGCAGAGTAATGCTCCATCAAGTATGATGGTGAAGGATGAATATGTGC
ATGACTTTGAGGGACAGCCATCGTTGTCCACTGAAGGACATTCAATTCAAACCATCCAGCATCCACCAAG
TAATCGTGCATCGACAGAGACATACAGCACCCCAGCTCTGTTAGCCCCATCTGAGTCTAATGCTACCAGC
ACTGCCAACTTTCCCAACATTCCTGTGGCTTCCACAAGTCAGCCTGCCAGTATACTGGGGGGCAGCCATA
GTGAAGGACTGTTGCAGATAGCATCAGGGCCTCAGCCAGGACAGCAGCAGAATGGATTTACTGGTCAGCC
AGCTACTTACCATCATAACAGCACTACCACCTGGACTGGAAGTAGGACTGCACCATACACACCTAATTTG
CCTCACCACCAAAACGGCCATCTTCAGCACCACCCGCCTATGCCGCCCCATCCCGGACATTACTGGCCTG
TTCACAATGAGCTTGCATTCCAGCCTCCCATTTCCAATCATCCTGCTCCTGAGTATTGGTGTTCCATTGC
TTACTTTGAAATGGATGTTCAGGTAGGAGAGACATTTAAGGTTCCTTCAAGCTGCCCTATTGTTACTGTT
GATGGATACGTGGACCCTTCTGGAGGAGATCCCTTTTGTTTGGGTCAACTCTCCAATGTCCACAGGACAG
AAGCCATTGAGAGAGCAAGGTTGCACATAGGCAAAGGTGTGCAGTTGGAATGTAAAGGTGAAGGTGATGT
TTGGGTCAGGTGCCTTAGTGACCACGCGGTCTTTGTACAGAGTTACTACTTAGACAGAGAAGCTGGGCGT
GCACCTGGAGATGCTGTTCATAAGATCTACCCAAGTGCATATATAAAGGTCTTTGATTTGCGTCAGTGTC
ATCGACAGATGCAGCAGCAGGCGGCTACTGCACAAGCTGCAGCAGCTGCCCAGGCAGCAGCCGTGGCAGG
AAACATCCCTGGCCCAGGATCAGTAGGTGGAATAGCTCCAGCTATCAGTCTGTCAGCTGCTGCTGGAATT
GGTGTTGATGACCTTCGTCGCTTATGCATACTCAGGATGAGTTTTGTGAAAGGCTGGGGACCGGATTACC
CAAGACAGAGCATCAAAGAAACACCTTGCTGGATTGAAATTCACTTACACCGGGCCCTCCAGCTCCTAGA
CGAAGTACTTCATACCATGCCGATTGCAGACCCACAACCTTTAGAC
